>Addgene plasmid #186830 | pCAGGS-FLAG-CaMKIID-K43M | addgene full sequence | sequence record 379366 | Addgene NGS Result
GGTCGACATTGATTATTGACTAGTTATTAATAGTAATCAATTACGGGGTCATTAGTTCATAGCCCATATA
TGGAGTTCCGCGTTACATAACTTACGGTAAATGGCCCGCCTGGCTGACCGCCCAACGACCCCCGCCCATT
GACGTCAATAATGACGTATGTTCCCATAGTAACGCCAATAGGGACTTTCCATTGACGTCAATGGGTGGAG
TATTTACGGTAAACTGCCCACTTGGCAGTACATCAAGTGTATCATATGCCAAGTACGCCCCCTATTGACG
TCAATGACGGTAAATGGCCCGCCTGGCATTATGCCCAGTACATGACCTTATGGGACTTTCCTACTTGGCA
GTACATCTACGTATTAGTCATCGCTATTACCATGGTCGAGGTGAGCCCCACGTTCTGCTTCACTCTCCCC
ATCTCCCCCCCCTCCCCACCCCCAATTTTGTATTTATTTATTTTTTAATTATTTTGTGCAGCGATGGGGG
CGGGGGGGGGGGGGGSGCGCGCCRGGSGGGGSGGGGSGGGGSGRGGGGSGGGGSGGGGSGRGGSGGRGAG
GKGCGGCGGCAGCCAATCAGAGCGGCGCGCTCCGAAAGTTTCCTTTTATGGCGAGGCGGCGGCGGCGGCG
GCCCTATAAAAAGCGAAGCGCGCGGCGGGCGGGAGTCGCTGCGCGCTGCCTTCGCCCCGTGCCCCGCTCC
GCCGCCGCCTCGCGCCGCCCGCCCCGGCTCTGACTGACCGCGTTACTCCCACAGGTGAGCGGGCGGGACG
GCCCTTCTCCTCCGGGCTGTAATTAGCGCTTGGTTTAATGACGGCTTGTTTCTTTTCTGTGGCTGCGTGA
AAGCCTTGAGGGGCTCCGGGAGGGCCCTTTGTGCGGGGGGAGCGGCTCGGGGGGTGCGTGCGTGTGTGTG
TGCGTGGGGAGCGCCGCGTGCGGCTCCGCGCTGCCCGGCGGCTGTGAGCGCTGCGGGCGCGGCGCGGGGC
TTTGTGCGCTCCGCAGTGTGCGCGAGGGGAGCGCGGCCGGGGGCGGTGCCCCGCGGTGCGGGGGGGGCTG
CGAGGGGAACAAAGGCTGCGTGCGGGGTGTGTGCGTGGGGGGGTGAGCAGGGGGTGTGGGCGCGTCGGTC
GGGCTGCAACCCCCCCTGCACCCCCCTCCCCGAGTTGCTGAGCACGGCCCGGCTTCGGGTGCGGGGCTCC
GTACGGGGCGTGGCGCGGGGCTCGCCGTGCCGGGCGGGGGGTGGCGGCAGGTGGGGGTGCCGGGCGGGGC
GGGGCCGCCTCGGGCCGGGGRGGGCTCGGGGGAGGGGCGCGGCGGCCCCCGGAGCGCCGGCGGCTGTCGA
GGCGCGGCGAGCCGCAGCCATTGCCTTTTATGGTAATCGTGCGAGAGGGCGCAGGGACTTCCTTTGTCCC
AAATCTGTGCGGAGCCGAAATCTGGGAGGCGCCGCCGCACCCCCTCTAGCGGGCGCGGGGCGAAGCGGTG
CGGCGCCGGCAGGAAGGAAATGGGCGGGGAGGGCCTTCGTGCGTCGCCGCGCCGCCGTCCCCTTCTCCCT
CTCCAGCCTCGGGGCTGTCCGCGGGGGGACGGCTGCCTTCGGGGGGGACGGGGCAGGGCGGGGTTCGGCT
TCTGGCGTGTGACCGGCGGCTCTAGAGCCTCTGCTAACCATGTTCATGCCTTCTTCTTTTTCCTACAGCT
CCTGGGCAACGTGCTGGTTATTGTGCTGTCTCATCATTTTGGCAAAGAATTCACCATGGATTACAAGGAT
GACGACGATAAGTGCGGCCGCGCTTCGACCACCACCTGCACCCGGTTCACCGACGAGTATCAGCTCTTTG
AGGAGCTCGGAAAGGGGGCGTTCTCAGTGGTGAGAAGATGTATGAAAATCCCTACTGGACAAGAGTATGC
TGCCATGATTATCAACACCAAAAAGCTTTCTGCTAGGGACCATCAGAAACTGGAAAGGGAAGCTAGAATC
TGCCGTCTCTTGAAGCACCCCAATATTGTGAGACTTCACGACAGTATATCGGAGGAGGGCTTCCATTACT
TGGTGTTTGACTTAGTGACTGGTGGCGAACTGTTTGAAGACATAGTGGCAAGAGAATATTACAGTGAAGC
TGATGCCAGTCATTGTATACAACAGATTCTAGAGAGTGTAAATCATTGTCACCTAAATGGCATAGTTCAC
AGGGACCTGAAGCCTGAGAATTTGCTTTTAGCTAGCAAGTCCAAAGGAGCAGCTGTGAAGCTGGCAGACT
TCGGCTTAGCCATAGAAGTTCAAGGCGACCAGCAGGCATGGTTTGGTTTTGCTGGCACACCTGGGTATCT
TTCTCCAGAAGTCCTGCGTAAAGATCCTTATGGAAAACCAGTGGATATGTGGGCATGCGGTGTCATCCTC
TACATCTTGCTGGTGGGATACCCACCCTTCTGGGATGAAGATCAGCATAGACTGTATCAGCAGATCAAGG
CCGGAGCTTACGATTTTCCGTCACCAGAATGGGATACAGTGACACCTGAAGCCAAAGACCTCATCAACAA
AATGCTGACCATCAACCCTGCCAAACGTATCACAGCCTCTGAGGCCCTGAAACACCCATGGATCTGTCAA
CGCTCTACTGTTGCCTCCATGATGCACAGGCAGGAGACTGTAGACTGCTTGAAGAAATTTAATGCTAGAC
GGAAACTGAAGGGCGCCATCTTGACAACTATGCTGGCTACGAGAAATTTTTCAGCAGCCAAGAGTTTATT
GAAGAAACCAGATGGGGTAAAGGAGTCAACTGAGAGCTCAAACACCACCATTGAGGATGAAGACGTGAAA
GCACGAAAACAGGAGATCATCAAAGTCACTGAGCAACTGATTGAAGCTATCAACAATGGGGACTTTGAGG
CTTACACAAAAATCTGTGATCCAGGCCTCACTGCCTTTGAACCTGAAGCATTGGGCAACTTAGTGGAAGG
GATGGACTTTCACAGATTCTACTTTGAAAATGCTTTGTCCAAAAGCAATAAACCAATCCACACGATCATC
CTCAACCCACACGTTCACCTGGTAGGGGATGACGCAGCCTGCATCGCATACATTCGGCTCACACAGTACA
TGGACGGAAGCGGGATGCCAAAGACCATGCAGTCAGAAGAGACGCGCGTGTGGCACCGCCGTGATGGGAA
GTGGCAGAATGTTCACTTTCACCGTTCGGGGTCCCCCACAGTACCCATCAACTAAACGCGTGAAGGTACC
AGGGAATTCACTCCTCAGGTGCAGGCTGCCTATCAGAAGGTGGTGGCTGGTGTGGCCAATGCCCTGGCTC
ACAAATACCACTGAGATCTTTTTCCCTCTGCCAAAAATTATGGGGACATCATGAAGCCCCTTGAGCATCT
GACTTCTGGCTAATAAAGGAAATTTATTTTCATTGCAATAGTGTGTTGGAATTTTTTGTGTCTCTCACTC
GGAAGGACATATGGGAGGGCAAATCATTTAAAACATCAGAATGAGTATTTGGTTTAGAGTTTGGCAACAT
ATGCCCATATGCTGGCTGCCATGAACAAAGGTTGGCTATAAAGAGGTCATCAGTATATGAAACAGCCCCC
TGCTGTCCATTCCTTATTCCATAGAAAAGCCTTGACTTGAGGTTAGATTTTTTTTATATTTTGTTTTGTG
TTATTTTTTTCTTTAACATCCCTAAAATTTTCCTTACATGTTTTACTAGCCAGATTTTTCCTCCTCTCCT
GACTACTCCCAGTCATAGCTGTCCCTCTTCTCTTATGGAGATCCCTCGACCTGCAGCCCAAGCTTGGCGT
AATCATGGTCATAGCTGTTTCCTGTGTGAAATTGTTATCCGCTCACAATTCCACACAACATACGAGCCGG
AAGCATAAAGTGTAAAGCCTGGGGTGCCTAATGAGTGAGCTAACTCACATTAATTGCGTTGCGCTCACTG
CCCGCTTTCCAGTCGGGAAACCTGTCGTGCCAGCGGATCCGCATCTCAATTAGTCAGCAACCATAGTCCC
GCCCCTAACTCCGCCCATCCCGCCCCTAACTCCGCCCAGTTCCGCCCATTCTCCGCCCCATGGCTGACTA
ATTTTTTTTATTTATGCAGAGGCCGAGGCCGCCTCGGCCTCTGAGCTATTCCAGAAGTAGTGAGGAGGCT
TTTTTGGAGGCCTAGGCTTTTGCAAAAAGCTAACTTGTTTATTGCAGCTTATAATGGTTACAAATAAAGC
AATAGCATCACAAATTTCACAAATAAAGCATTTTTTTCACTGCATTCTAGTTGTGGTTTGTCCAAACTCA
TCAATGTATCTTATCATGTCTGGATCCGCTGCATTAATGAATCGGCCAACGCGCGGGGAGAGGCGGTTTG
CGTATTGGGCGCTCTTCCGCTTCCTCGCTCACTGACTCGCTGCGCTCGGTCGTTCGGCTGCGGCGAGCGG
TATCAGCTCACTCAAAGGCGGTAATACGGTTATCCACAGAATCAGGGGATAACGCAGGAAAGAACATGTG
AGCAAAAGGCCAGCAAAAGGCCAGGAACCGTAAAAAGGCCGCGTTGCTGGCGTTTTTCCATAGGCTCCGC
CCCCCTGACGAGCATCACAAAAATCGACGCTCAAGTCAGAGGTGGCGAAACCCGACAGGACTATAAAGAT
ACCAGGCGTTTCCCCCTGGAAGCTCCCTCGTGCGCTCTCCTGTTCCGACCCTGCCGCTTACCGGATACCT
GTCCGCCTTTCTCCCTTCGGGAAGCGTGGCGCTTTCTCATAGCTCACGCTGTAGGTATCTCAGTTCGGTG
TAGGTCGTTCGCTCCAAGCTGGGCTGTGTGCACGAACCCCCCGTTCAGCCCGACCGCTGCGCCTTATCCG
GTAACTATCGTCTTGAGTCCAACCCGGTAAGACACGACTTATCGCCACTGGCAGCAGCCACTGGTAACAG
GATTAGCAGAGCGAGGTATGTAGGCGGTGCTACAGAGTTCTTGAAGTGGTGGCCTAACTACGGCTACACT
AGAAGAACAGTATTTGGTATCTGCGCTCTGCTGAAGCCAGTTACCTTCGGAAAAAGAGTTGGTAGCTCTT
GATCCGGCAAACAAACCACCGCTGGTAGCGGTGGTTTTTTTGTTTGCAAGCAGCAGATTACGCGCAGAAA
AAAAGGATCTCAAGAAGATCCTTTGATCTTTTCTACGGGGTCTGACGCTCAGTGGAACGAAAACTCACGT
TAAGGGATTTTGGTCATGAGATTATCAAAAAGGATCTTCACCTAGATCCTTTTAAATTAAAAATGAAGTT
TTAAATCAATCTAAAGTATATATGAGTAAACTTGGTCTGACAGTTACCAATGCTTAATCAGTGAGGCACC
TATCTCAGCGATCTGTCTATTTCGTTCATCCATAGTTGCCTGACTCCCCGTCGTGTAGATAACTACGATA
CGGGAGGGCTTACCATCTGGCCCCAGTGCTGCAATGATACCGCGAGACCCACGCTCACCGGCTCCAGATT
TATCAGCAATAAACCAGCCAGCCGGAAGGGCCGAGCGCAGAAGTGGTCCTGCAACTTTATCCGCCTCCAT
CCAGTCTATTAATTGTTGCCGGGAAGCTAGAGTAAGTAGTTCGCCAGTTAATAGTTTGCGCAACGTTGTT
GCCATTGCTACAGGCATCGTGGTGTCACGCTCGTCGTTTGGTATGGCTTCATTCAGCTCCGGTTCCCAAC
GATCAAGGCGAGTTACATGATCCCCCATGTTGTGCAAAAAAGCGGTTAGCTCCTTCGGTCCTCCGATCGT
TGTCAGAAGTAAGTTGGCCGCAGTGTTATCACTCATGGTTATGGCAGCACTGCATAATTCTCTTACTGTC
ATGCCATCCGTAAGATGCTTTTCTGTGACTGGTGAGTACTCAACCAAGTCATTCTGAGAATAGTGTATGC
GGCGACCGAGTTGCTCTTGCCCGGCGTCAATACGGGATAATACCGCGCCACATAGCAGAACTTTAAAAGT
GCTCATCATTGGAAAACGTTCTTCGGGGCGAAAACTCTCAAGGATCTTACCGCTGTTGAGATCCAGTTCG
ATGTAACCCACTCGTGCACCCAACTGATCTTCAGCATCTTTTACTTTCACCAGCGTTTCTGGGTGAGCAA
AAACAGGAAGGCAAAATGCCGCAAAAAAGGGAATAAGGGCGACACGGAAATGTTGAATACTCATACTCTT
CCTTTTTCAATATTATTGAAGCATTTATCAGGGTTATTGTCTCATGAGCGGATACATATTTGAATGTATT
TAGAAAAATAAACAAATAGGGGTTCCGCGCACATTTCCCCGAAAAGTGCCACCTG
Features (pLannotate 1.2.2; 18 found; start..end, strand, type, name):
      5..384     +  enhancer       CMV enhancer: human cytomegalovirus immediate early enhancer
    662..1678    +  intron         chimeric intron: chimera between introns from chicken β-actin and rabbit β-globin
   1682..1735    +  CDS            HBB (fragment): HBB_COLGU - Experimental evidence at transcript level: Swiss-Prot protein existence level 2. Involved in oxygen transport from the lung to the various peripheral tissues. From Colobus guereza (Mantled guereza) (Eastern black-and-white colobus monkey).
   1739..1762    +  CDS            3xFLAG (fragment): three tandem FLAG® epitope tags
   1772..3199    +  CDS            CAMK2D: KCC2D_HUMAN - Also known as CAMKD. Experimental evidence at protein level: Swiss-Prot protein existence level 1. Calcium/calmodulin-dependent protein kinase involved in the regulation of Ca(2+) homeostatis and excitation-contraction coupling (ECC) in heart by targeting ion channels, transporters and accessory proteins involved in Ca(2+) influx into the myocyte, Ca(2+) release from the sarcoplasmic reticulum (SR), SR Ca(2+) uptake and Na(+) and K(+) channel transport. Targets also transcription factors and signaling molecules to regulate heart function. In its activated form, is involved in the
   3221..3301    +  CDS            HBB (fragment): HBB_PONPY - Experimental evidence at transcript level: Swiss-Prot protein existence level 2. Involved in oxygen transport from the lung to the various peripheral tissues. From Pongo pygmaeus (Bornean orangutan).
   3372..3427    +  polyA_signal   β-globin poly(A) signal: rabbit β-globin polyadenylation signal (Gil and Proudfoot, 1987)
   3812..3828    -  protein_bind   lac operator: The lac repressor binds to the lac operator to inhibit transcription in E. coli. This inhibition can be relieved by adding lactose or isopropyl-β-D-thiogalactopyranoside (IPTG). lac repressor encoded by lacI
   3836..3866    -  promoter       lac promoter: promoter for the E. coli lac operon
   3881..3902    -  protein_bind   CAP binding site: CAP binding activates transcription in the presence of cAMP. E. coli catabolite activator protein
   3915..3954    -  CDS            lacI (fragment): lac repressor; lacI; The lac repressor binds to the lac operator to inhibit transcription in E. coli. This inhibition can be relieved by adding lactose or isopropyl-β-D-thiogalactopyranoside (IPTG).
   3961..3983    +  promoter       SV40 promoter (fragment): SV40 enhancer and early promoter
   4007..4142    +  rep_origin     SV40 ori: SV40 origin of replication
   4162..4296    +  polyA_signal   SV40 poly(A) signal: SV40 polyadenylation signal
   4298..4352    -  CDS            lacI (fragment): lac repressor; lacI; The lac repressor binds to the lac operator to inhibit transcription in E. coli. This inhibition can be relieved by adding lactose or isopropyl-β-D-thiogalactopyranoside (IPTG).
   4535..5123    -  rep_origin     ori: high-copy-number ColE1/pMB1/pBR322/pUC origin of replication
   5294..6154    -  CDS            AmpR: β-lactamase; bla; confers resistance to ampicillin, carbenicillin, and related antibiotics
   6155..6259    -  promoter       AmpR promoter: bla
