[The description below was written by a language model from this plasmid's Addgene catalogue record and pLannotate feature annotations shown in this document.]
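Description:
pCAGGS-FLAG-CaMKIID-K43M is a mammalian expression plasmid of about 6.3 kb built on the pCAGGS backbone. It is maintained in E. coli through a high-copy ColE1/pUC-type origin and selected with ampicillin via the β-lactamase (AmpR) gene and its own promoter. The backbone also carries an SV40 origin of replication, which can support episomal amplification in cells expressing SV40 large T antigen. Remnants of the lac promoter/operator region, lacI and an SV40 poly(A) signal are also present as backbone carry-over and play no evident role in expressing the insert.

The payload is mouse Camk2d, encoding the delta isoform of calcium/calmodulin-dependent protein kinase II, with lysine 43 changed to methionine. The automated annotation matches this roughly 1.43 kb reading frame to the human orthologue, but the catalogue record gives the species as mouse. An N-terminal FLAG tag supplied by the backbone sits just upstream; its short annotated length (a fragment of the 3xFLAG feature) is consistent with a single epitope. Expression is driven by the CAG-type arrangement typical of pCAGGS. The table annotates the CMV immediate-early enhancer and a chimeric chicken β-actin/rabbit β-globin intron, while the β-actin core promoter expected between them is not annotated separately. Transcripts end at a rabbit β-globin polyadenylation signal, and the short HBB fragments flanking the insert are most likely globin exon sequence from the backbone's cloning region rather than part of the expressed protein.

The record does not state the functional consequence of K43M, although substituting this conserved lysine in the kinase domain is a common way to produce a catalytically inactive kinase. The associated publication concerns CaMKIIδ-mediated activation of BMAL1 and circadian amplitude, so the construct probably serves as a FLAG-detectable mutant comparator to the wild-type kinase in transfected mammalian cells.
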