Addgene plasmid #186830: pCAGGS-FLAG-CaMKIID-K43M
Purpose: Expresses FLAG-CaMKIID-K43M in mammalian cells
Depositing lab: Hung-Chun Chang. Depositing organization: Center for Excellence in Brain Science and Intelligence Technology, Chinese Academy of Sciences. Publication: ISX-9 potentiates CaMKIIdelta-mediated BMAL1 activation to enhance circadian amplitude. Li H, Ou J, Li Y, Xu N, Li Q, Wu P, Peng C, Tang YC, Chang HC. Commun Biol. 2022 Jul 28;5(1):750. doi: 10.1038/s42003-022-03725-x. PubMed 35902736.
Backbone
  Vector backbone: pCAGGS
  Total vector size (bp): 6275
  Vector type: Mammalian Expression
Growth in bacteria
  Bacterial resistance: Ampicillin, 100 μg/mL
  Growth temperature: 37°C
  Growth strain: DH5alpha
  Copy number: High Copy
Gene/Insert
  Gene/Insert name: Camk2d
  Species: M. musculus (mouse)
  Insert size (bp): 1434
  Mutation: changed Lysine 43 to Methionine
  Entrez Gene: Camk2d (a.k.a. 2810011D23Rik, 8030469K03Rik, CaMK II, [d]-CaMKII)
  Tag / fusion protein: FLAG (N terminal on backbone)
Terms and licenses: Academic/Nonprofit Terms; Industry Terms: Not Available to Industry
How to cite: pCAGGS-FLAG-CaMKIID-K43M was a gift from Hung-Chun Chang (Addgene plasmid # 186830 ; http://n2t.net/addgene:186830 ; RRID:Addgene_186830)
